Addgene plasmid #184453: pVITRO1-mCardinal-NES
Purpose: Cytosolic mCardinal expression in mammalian cells
Depositing lab: Chuan-Hsiang Huang. Depositing organization: Johns Hopkins University and School of Medicine. Publication: Deciphering cell signaling networks with massively multiplexed biosensor barcoding. Yang JM, Chi WY, Liang J, Takayanagi S, Iglesias PA, Huang CH. Cell. 2021 Dec 9;184(25):6193-6206.e14. doi: 10.1016/j.cell.2021.11.005. Epub 2021 Nov 26. PubMed 34838160.
Backbone
  Vector backbone: pVITRO1-hygro-mcs
  Backbone manufacturer: InvivoGen
  Backbone size w/o insert (bp): 6491
  Total vector size (bp): 6748
  Vector type: Mammalian Expression
Growth in bacteria
  Bacterial resistance: Hygromycin, 200 μg/mL
  Growth temperature: 37°C
  Growth strain: DH5alpha
  Copy number: High Copy
Gene/Insert
  Gene/Insert name: mCardinal-NES
  Species: Synthetic
  Insert size (bp): 257
  Mutation: WT
  Promoter: Rat EF1α
  Cloning method: Restriction Enzyme; 5′ cloning site BspEI (not destroyed); 3′ cloning site BamHI (not destroyed)
  Sequencing primers: 5′ N/A; 3′ GGAAAGACCAGGCGGAGTTTC
Terms and licenses: Academic/Nonprofit Terms; Industry Terms: Not Available to Industry
How to cite: pVITRO1-mCardinal-NES was a gift from Chuan-Hsiang Huang (Addgene plasmid # 184453 ; http://n2t.net/addgene:184453 ; RRID:Addgene_184453)
