[The description below was written by a language model from this plasmid's Addgene catalogue record and pLannotate feature annotations shown in this document.]
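Description:
pVITRO1-mCardinal-NES is a mammalian expression plasmid built on the InvivoGen pVITRO1-hygro-mcs backbone, a dual-cassette vector with two independent EF-1α-type transcription units. It replicates in E. coli from a high-copy ColE1/pUC-type origin. Selection in both bacteria and mammalian cells relies on a single marker, the hygromycin phosphotransferase gene (hph).

The payload is the far-red monomeric fluorescent protein mCardinal fused to a nuclear export signal (NES), which keeps the protein in the cytosol. The catalogue lists a rat EF1α promoter for this insert. The feature table does not annotate that promoter directly, but it shows a CMV enhancer and a partial CMV promoter match upstream of an unannotated stretch preceding the mCardinal coding sequence, which fits a composite enhancer/EF-1α promoter. The NES is also not annotated separately. Downstream of mCardinal, an FMDV IRES links the hph coding sequence to the same transcript, which ends at an EF-1α polyadenylation signal, so hygromycin resistance in mammalian cells is coupled to reporter expression. Short bacterial promoter matches (tac and T7 fragments) just upstream of hph presumably drive its expression in E. coli. The second cassette, comprising an SV40 enhancer fragment, a mouse EF-1α promoter and an SV40 poly(A) signal, has no annotated coding sequence and appears to be empty.

The recorded sizes disagree. The catalogue gives a 257 bp insert and a total of 6,748 bp, whereas the sequenced record is 7,265 nt and mCardinal alone spans about 730 bp. The stated purpose is cytosolic mCardinal expression in mammalian cells, and the associated publication concerns multiplexed biosensor barcoding, where such localized fluorescent proteins would plausibly act as cell-identifying labels.
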