Features (pLannotate 1.2.2; 13 found; start..end, strand, type, name):
     51..242     +  promoter       SV40 promoter (fragment): SV40 enhancer and early promoter
    429..1562    +  promoter       mEF-1α promoter (fragment): strong constitutive promoter for mouse elongation factor EF-1α
   1607..1728    -  polyA_signal   SV40 poly(A) signal: SV40 polyadenylation signal
   1751..1822    -  CDS            large T antigen (fragment): large T antigen from SV40 (simian virus 40)
   1916..2504    +  rep_origin     ori: high-copy-number ColE1/pMB1/pBR322/pUC origin of replication
   2584..2887    +  enhancer       CMV enhancer: human cytomegalovirus immediate early enhancer
   2889..2988    +  promoter       CMV promoter (fragment): human cytomegalovirus (CMV) immediate early promoter
   4320..5051    +  CDS            mCardinal: mCardinal is a basic (constitutively fluorescent) far red fluorescent protein published in 2014, derived from Entacmaea quadricolor. It is reported to be a rapidly-maturing monomer with moderate acid sensitivity.
   5112..5556    +  misc_feature   FMDV IRES: internal ribosome entry site (IRES) of the foot-and-mouth disease virus
   5589..5607    +  promoter       tac promoter (fragment): strong E. coli promoter; hybrid between the trp and lac UV5 promoters
   5627..5645    +  promoter       T7 promoter: promoter for bacteriophage T7 RNA polymerase
   5655..6677    +  CDS            hph: KHYB_ECOLX - Experimental evidence at protein level: Swiss-Prot protein existence level 1. The aminoglycoside phosphotransferases achieve inactivation of their antibiotic substrates by phosphorylation. Only phosphorylates hygromycin and closely related compounds such as demethyl analogs and destomycin. From Escherichia coli.
   6692..7264    +  polyA_signal   EF-1α poly(A) signal: human EF-1α polyadenylation signal
>Addgene plasmid #184453 | pVITRO1-mCardinal-NES | addgene full sequence | sequence record 362897 | Addgene NGS Result
CCTGCAGGGCCTGAAATAACCTCTGAAAGAGGAACTTGGTTAGGTACCTTCTGAGGCGGAAAGAACCAGC
TGTGGAATGTGTGTCAGTTAGGGTGTGGAAAGTCCCCAGGCTCCCCAGCAGGCAGAAGTATGCAAAGCAT
GCATCTCAATTAGTCAGCAACCAGGTGTGGAAAGTCCCCAGGCTCCCCAGCAGGCAGAAGTATGCAAAGC
ATGCATCTCAATTAGTCAGCAACCATAGTCCCACTAGTGGAGCCGAGAGTAATTCATACAAAAGGAGGGA
TCGCCTTCGCAAGGGGAGAGCCCAGGGACCGTCCCTAAATTCTCACAGACCCAAATCCCTGTAGCCGCCC
CACGACAGCGCGAGGAGCATGCGCTCAGGGCTGAGCGCGGGGAGAGCAGAGCACACAAGCTCATAGACCC
TGGTCGTGGGGGGGAGGACCGGGGAGCTGGCGCGGGGCAAACTGGGAAAGCGGTGTCGTGTGCTGGCTCC
GCCCTCTTCCCGAGGGTGGGGGAGAACGGTATATAAGTGCGGCAGTCGCCTTGGACGTTCTTTTTCGCAA
CGGGTTTGCCGTCAGAACGCAGGTGAGGGGCGGGTGTGGCTTCCGCGGGCCGCCGAGCTGGAGGTCCTGC
TCCGAGCGGGCCGGGCCCCGCTGTCGTCGGCGGGGATTAGCTGCGAGCATTCCCGCTTCGAGTTGCGGGC
GGCGCGGGAGGCAGAGTGCGAGGCCTAGCGGCAACCCCGTAGCCTCGCCTCGTGTCCGGCTTGAGGCCTA
GCGTGGTGTCCGCGCCGCCGCCGCGTGCTACTCCGGCCGCACTCTGGTCTTTTTTTTTTTTGTTGTTGTT
GCCCTGCTGCCTTCGATTGCCGTTCAGCAATAGGGGCTAACAAAGGGAGGGTGCGGGGCTTGCTCGCCCG
GAGCCCGGAGAGGTCATGGTTGGGGAGGAATGGAGGGACAGGAGTGGCGGCTGGGGCCCGCCCGCCTTCG
GAGCACATGTCCGACGCCACCTGGATGGGGCGAGGCCTGGGGTTTTTCCCGAAGCAACCAGGCTGGGGTT
AGCGTGCCGAGGCCATGTGGCCCCAGCACCCGGCACGATCTGGCTTGGCGGCGCCGCGTTGCCCTGCCTC
CCTAACTAGGGTGAGGCCATCCCGTCCGGCACCAGTTGCGTGCGTGGAAAGATGGCCGCTCCCGGGCCCT
GTTGCAAGGAGCTCAAAATGGAGGACGCGGCAGCCCGGTGGAGCGGGCGGGTGAGTCACCCACACAAAGG
AAGAGGGCCTGGTCCCTCACCGGCTGCTGCTTCCTGTGACCCCGTGGTCCTATCGGCCGCAATAGTCACC
TCGGGCTTTTGAGCACGGCTAGTCGCGGCGGGGGGAGGGGATGTAATGGCGTTGGAGTTTGTTCACATTT
GGTGGGTGGAGACTAGTCAGGCCAGCCTGGCGCTGGAAGTCATTTTTGGAATTTGTCCCCTTGAGTTTTG
AGCGGAGCTAATTCTCGGGCTTCTTAGCGGTTCAAAGGTATCTTTTAAACCCTTTTTTAGGTGTTGTGAA
AACCACCGCTAATTCAAAGCAACCGGTGATATCAAAGATCTTGTACAGCTAGCTGGCCAGACATGATAAG
ATACATTGATGAGTTTGGACAAACCACAACTAGAATGCAGTGAAAAAAATGCTTTATTTGTGAAATTTGT
GATGCTATTGCTTTATTTGTAACCATTATAAGCTGCAATAAACAAGTTAACAACAACAATTGCATTCATT
TTATGTTTCAGGTTCAGGGGGAGGTGTGGGAGGTTTTTTAAAGCAAGTAAAACCTCTACAAATGTGGTAT
GGAAATGTTAATTAACTAGCCATGACCAAAATCCCTTAACGTGAGTTTTCGTTCCACTGAGCGTCAGACC
CCGTAGAAAAGATCAAAGGATCTTCTTGAGATCCTTTTTTTCTGCGCGTAATCTGCTGCTTGCAAACAAA
AAAACCACCGCTACCAGCGGTGGTTTGTTTGCCGGATCAAGAGCTACCAACTCTTTTTCCGAAGGTAACT
GGCTTCAGCAGAGCGCAGATACCAAATACTGTTCTTCTAGTGTAGCCGTAGTTAGGCCACCACTTCAAGA
ACTCTGTAGCACCGCCTACATACCTCGCTCTGCTAATCCTGTTACCAGTGGCTGCTGCCAGTGGCGATAA
GTCGTGTCTTACCGGGTTGGACTCAAGACGATAGTTACCGGATAAGGCGCAGCGGTCGGGCTGAACGGGG
GGTTCGTGCACACAGCCCAGCTTGGAGCGAACGACCTACACCGAACTGAGATACCTACAGCGTGAGCTAT
GAGAAAGCGCCACGCTTCCCGAAGGGAGAAAGGCGGACAGGTATCCGGTAAGCGGCAGGGTCGGAACAGG
AGAGCGCACGAGGGAGCTTCCAGGGGGAAACGCCTGGTATCTTTATAGTCCTGTCGGGTTTCGCCACCTC
TGACTTGAGCGTCGATTTTTGTGATGCTCGTCAGGGGGGCGGAGCCTATGGAAAAACGCCAGCAACGCGG
CCTTTTTACGGTTCCTGGCCTTTTGCTGGCCTTTTGCTCACATGTTCTTAATTAACCTGCAGGCGTTACA
TAACTTACGGTAAATGGCCCGCCTGGCTGACCGCCCAACGACCCCCGCCCATTGACGTCAATAATGACGT
ATGTTCCCATAGTAACGCCAATAGGGACTTTCCATTGACGTCAATGGGTGGAGTATTTACGGTAAACTGC
CCACTTGGCAGTACATCAAGTGTATCATATGCCAAGTACGCCCCCTATTGACGTCAATGACGGTAAATGG
CCCGCCTGGCATTATGCCCAGTACATGACCTTATGGGACTTTCCTACTTGGCAGTACATCTACGTATTAG
TCATCGCTATTACCATGATGATGCGGTTTTGGCAGTACATCAATGGGCGTGGATAGCGGTTTGACTCACG
GGGATTTCCAAGTCTCCACCCCATTGACGTCAATGGGAGTTTGTTTTGACTAGTGGAGCCGAGAGTAATT
CATACAAAAGGAGGGATCGCCTTCGCAAGGGGAGAGCCCAGGGACCGTCCCTAAATTCTCACAGACCCAA
ATCCCTGTAGCCGCCCCACGACAGCGCGAGGAGCATGCGCCCAGGGCTGAGCGCGGGTAGATCAGAGCAC
ACAAGCTCACAGTCCCCGGCGGTGGGGGGAGGGGCGCGCTGAGCGGGGGCCAGGGAGCTGGCGCGGGGCA
AACTGGGAAAGTGGTGTCGTGTGCTGGCTCCGCCCTCTTCCCGAGGGTGGGGGAGAACGGTATATAAGTG
CGGTAGTCGCCTTGGACGTTCTTTTTCGCAACGGGTTTGCCGTCAGAACGCAGGTGAGTGGCGGGTGTGG
CTTCCGCGGGCCCCGGAGCTGGAGCCCTGCTCTGAGCGGGCCGGGCTGATATGCGAGTGTCGTCCGCAGG
GTTTAGCTGTGAGCATTCCCACTTCGAGTGGCGGGCGGTGCGGGGGTGAGAGTGCGAGGCCTAGCGGCAA
CCCCGTAGCCTCGCCTCGTGTCCGGCTTGAGGCCTAGCGTGGTGTCCGCCGCCGCGTGCCACTCCGGCCG
CACTATGCGTTTTTTGTCCTTGCTGCCCTCGATTGCCTTCCAGCAGCATGGGCTAACAAAGGGAGGGTGT
GGGGCTCACTCTTAAGGAGCCCATGAAGCTTACGTTGGATAGGAATGGAAGGGCAGGAGGGGCGACTGGG
GCCCGCCCGCCTTCGGAGCACATGTCCGACGCCACCTGGATGGGGCGAGGCCTGTGGCTTTCCGAAGCAA
TCGGGCGTGAGTTTAGCCTACCTGGGCCATGTGGCCCTAGCACTGGGCACGGTCTGGCCTGGCGGTGCCG
CGTTCCCTTGCCTCCCAACAAGGGTGAGGCCGTCCCGCCCGGCACCAGTTGCTTGCGCGGAAAGATGGCC
GCTCCCGGGGCCCTGTTGCAAGGAGCTCAAAATGGAGGACGCGGCAGCCCGGTGGAGCGGGCGGGTGAGT
CACCCACACAAAGGAAGAGGGCCTTGCCCCTCGCCGGCCGCTGCTTCCTGTGACCCCGTGGTCTATCGGC
CGCATAGTCACCTCGGGCTTCTCTTGAGCACCGCTCGTCGCGGCGGGGGGAGGGGATCTAATGGCGTTGG
AGTTTGTTCACATTTGGTGGGTGGAGACTAGTCAGGCCAGCCTGGCGCTGGAAGTCATTCTTGGAATTTG
CCCCTTTGAGTTTGGAGCGAGGCTAATTCTCAAGCCTCTTAGCGGTTCAAAGGTATTTTCTAAACCCGTT
TCCAGGTGTTGTGAAAGCCACCGCTAATTCAAAGCAATCCGGAGCCACCATGGTGAGCAAGGGCGAGGAG
CTGATCAAGGAGAACATGCACATGAAGCTGTACATGGAAGGCACCGTGAACAACCACCACTTCAAGTGCA
CCACCGAAGGGGAGGGCAAGCCCTACGAGGGCACCCAGACCCAGAGGATTAAGGTGGTGGAGGGAGGCCC
CCTGCCGTTCGCATTCGACATCCTGGCCACCTGCTTTATGTACGGGAGCAAGACCTTCATCAACCACACC
CAGGGCATCCCCGATTTCTTTAAGCAGTCCTTCCCTGAGGGCTTCACATGGGAGAGAGTCACCACATACG
AAGACGGGGGCGTGCTTACCGTTACCCAGGACACCAGCCTCCAGGACGGCTGCTTGATCTACAACGTCAA
GCTCAGAGGGGTGAACTTCCCATCCAACGGCCCTGTGATGCAGAAGAAAACACTCGGCTGGGAGGCCACC
ACCGAGACCCTGTACCCCGCTGACGGCGGCCTGGAAGGCAGATGCGACATGGCCCTGAAGCTCGTGGGCG
GGGGCCACCTGCACTGCAACCTGAAGACCACATACAGATCCAAGAAACCCGCTAAGAACCTCAAGATGCC
CGGCGTCTACTTTGTGGACCGCAGACTGGAAAGAATCAAGGAGGCCGACAATGAGACCTACGTCGAGCAG
CACGAGGTGGCTGTGGCCAGATACTGCGACCTCCCTAGCAAACTGGGGCACAAACTTAATGGCATGGACG
AGCTGTACAAAGGAAGCTCCCTCCAGAAGAAACTGGAGGAACTGGAACTGTGAGGATCCCGTACGCCTAG
GAGCAGGTTTCCCCAATGACACAAAACGTGCAACTTGAAACTCCGCCTGGTCTTTCCAGGTCTAGAGGGG
TAACACTTTGTACTGCGTTTGGCTCCACGCTCGATCCACTGGCGAGTGTTAGTAACAGCACTGTTGCTTC
GTAGCGGAGCATGACGGCCGTGGGAACTCCTCCTTGGTAACAAGGACCCACGGGGCCAAAAGCCACGCCC
ACACGGGCCCGTCATGTGTGCAACCCCAGCACGGCGACTTTACTGCGAAACCCACTTTAAAGTGACATTG
AAACTGGTACCCACACACTGGTGACAGGCTAAGGATGCCCTTCAGGTACCCCGAGGTAACACGCGACACT
CGGGATCTGAGAAGGGGACTGGGGCTTCTATAAAAGCGCTCGGTTTAAAAAGCTTCTATGCCTGAATAGG
TGACCGGAGGTCGGCACCTTTCCTTTGCAATTACTGACCCTATGAATACACTGACTGTTTGACAATTAAT
CATCGGCATAGTATATCGGCATAGTATAATACGACTCACTATAGGAGGGCCACCATGAAGAAACCTGAAC
TGACAGCAACTTCTGTTGAGAAGTTTCTCATTGAAAAATTTGATTCTGTTTCTGATCTCATGCAGCTGTC
TGAAGGTGAAGAAAGCAGAGCCTTTTCTTTTGATGTTGGAGGAAGAGGTTATGTTCTGAGGGTCAATTCT
TGTGCTGATGGTTTTTACAAAGACAGATATGTTTACAGACACTTTGCCTCTGCTGCTCTGCCAATTCCAG
AAGTTCTGGACATTGGAGAATTTTCTGAATCTCTCACCTACTGCATCAGCAGAAGAGCACAAGGAGTCAC
TCTCCAGGATCTCCCTGAAACTGAGCTGCCAGCTGTTCTGCAACCTGTTGCTGAAGCAATGGATGCCATT
GCAGCAGCTGATCTGAGCCAAACCTCTGGATTTGGTCCTTTTGGTCCCCAAGGCATTGGTCAGTACACCA
CTTGGAGGGATTTCATTTGTGCCATTGCTGATCCTCATGTCTATCACTGGCAGACTGTGATGGATGACAC
AGTTTCTGCTTCTGTTGCTCAGGCACTGGATGAACTCATGCTGTGGGCAGAAGATTGTCCTGAAGTCAGA
CACCTGGTCCATGCTGATTTTGGAAGCAACAATGTTCTGACAGACAATGGCAGAATCACTGCAGTCATTG
ACTGGTCTGAAGCCATGTTTGGAGATTCTCAATATGAGGTTGCCAACATTTTTTTTTGGAGACCTTGGCT
GGCTTGCATGGAACAACAAACAAGATATTTTGAAAGAAGACACCCAGAACTGGCTGGTTCCCCCAGACTG
AGAGCCTACATGCTCAGAATTGGCCTGGACCAACTGTATCAATCTCTGGTTGATGGAAACTTTGATGATG
CTGCTTGGGCACAAGGAAGATGTGATGCCATTGTGAGGTCTGGTGCTGGAACTGTTGGAAGAACTCAAAT
TGCAAGAAGGTCTGCTGCTGTTTGGACTGATGGATGTGTTGAAGTTCTGGCTGACTCTGGAAACAGGAGA
CCCTCCACAAGACCCAGAGCCAAGGAATGAATATTAGCTAGATTATCCCTAATACCTGCCACCCCACTCT
TAATCAGTGGTGGAAGAACGGTCTCAGAACTGTTTGTTTCAATTGGCCATTTAAGTTTAGTAGTAAAAGA
CTGGTTAATGATAACAATGCATCGTAAAACCTTCAGAAGGAAAGGAGAATGTTTTGTGGACCACTTTGGT
TTTCTTTTTTGCGTGTGGCAGTTTTAAGTTATTAGTTTTTAAAATCAGTACTTTTTAATGGAAACAACTT
GACCAAAAATTTGTCACAGAATTTTGAGACCCATTAAAAAAGTTAAATGAGAAACCTGTGTGTTCCTTTG
GTCAACACCGAGACATTTAGGTGAAAGACATCTAATTCTGGTTTTACGAATCTGGAAACTTCTTGAAAAT
GTAATTCTTGAGTTAACACTTCTGGGTGGAGAATAGGGTTGTTTTCCCCCCACATAATTGGAAGGGGAAG
GAATATCATTTAAAGCTATGGGAGGGTTGCTTTGATTACAACACTGGAGAGAAATGCAGCATGTTGCTGA
TTGCCTGTCACTAAAACAGGCCAAAAACTGAGTCCTTGGGTTGCATAGAAAGCTG
